Addgene plasmid #120947: P37m
Purpose: MoClo golden gate assembly AB part for pRpa* (improved pRpa from DOI: 10.1021/acssynbio.5b00286). Please see Supplemental Documents for annotated Genbank file.
Depositing lab: Richard Murray.
Backbone
  Vector backbone: DVA
  Backbone size w/o insert (bp): 2100
  Vector type: Synthetic Biology
Growth in bacteria
  Bacterial resistance: Ampicillin, 100 μg/mL
  Growth temperature: 37°C
  Growth strain: JM109
  Copy number: High Copy
Gene/Insert
  Gene/Insert name: pRpa* from Scott and Hasty 2016
  Species: Synthetic
  Insert size (bp): 64
  Cloning method: Gibson Cloning
  Sequencing primers: 5′ AAATAGGCGTATCACGAGGCA; 3′ TTACCGCCTTTGAGTGAGCTG
Terms and licenses: Academic/Nonprofit Terms; Industry Terms: Not Available to Industry
How to cite: P37m was a gift from Richard Murray (Addgene plasmid # 120947 ; http://n2t.net/addgene:120947 ; RRID:Addgene_120947)
