[The description below was written by a language model from this plasmid's Addgene catalogue record and the feature table of its GenBank file.]
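Description:
P37m is a small synthetic-biology part plasmid (2164 bp in the held sequence record) that stores a single promoter part for MoClo Golden Gate assembly, belonging to the CIDAR MoClo Extension collection. It is built on the DVA destination vector backbone of about 2.1 kb. The backbone is propagated in E. coli from a high-copy ColE1/pMB1/pUC-type origin and selected with ampicillin through the bla beta-lactamase gene, which is driven by its own AmpR promoter.

The payload is a 64 bp synthetic insert, pRpa*, described in the record as an improved version of the pRpa promoter from earlier published work. It is formatted as an "AB" part, meaning that in the MoClo scheme it is released with the A and B fusion-site overhangs that place it in the first, promoter position of a transcription unit. There it sits upstream of the ribosome binding site, coding sequence and terminator parts. The feature table does not annotate the promoter itself or the Type IIS restriction sites. It does show a BioBrick prefix and a BioBrick suffix flanking a short gap where the insert presumably lies. A putative bacterial transcription terminator lies just upstream of the prefix and would help insulate the part from read-through. Standard primer-binding sites on either side allow sequence verification. The catalogue entry refers to a separate, more fully annotated file for details.

The plasmid contains no expression cassette or reporter of its own. It serves as a source of the pRpa* promoter for modular assembly of bacterial genetic circuits. The record does not state the promoter's regulator or inducing signal.
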