LOCUS       Exported 2164 bp ds-DNA circular SYN 13-MAY-2021
DEFINITION  MoClo golden gate assembly AB part for pRpa* (improved pRpa from
            DOI: 10.1021/acssynbio.5b00286). Please see Supplemental Documents
            for annotated Genbank file..
ACCESSION   .
VERSION     .
KEYWORDS    P37m
SOURCE      synthetic DNA construct
  ORGANISM  synthetic DNA construct
REFERENCE   1 (bases 1 to 2164)
  TITLE     CIDAR MoClo Extension
REFERENCE   2 (bases 1 to 2164)
  AUTHORS   .
  TITLE     Direct Submission
  JOURNAL   Exported May 13, 2021 from SnapGene Server 1.1.58
            http://www.snapgene.com
FEATURES             Location/Qualifiers
     source          1..2164
                     /organism="synthetic DNA construct"
                     /mol_type="other DNA"
     primer_bind     16..34
                     /label=pBRforEco
                     /note="pBR322 vectors, upsteam of EcoRI site, forward
                     primer"
     terminator      38..81
                     /label=bacterial terminator
                     /note="putative bacterial transcription terminator"
     misc_feature    84..105
                     /label=BioBrick prefix
                     /note="BioBrick prefix for parts that do not start with
                     ""ATG"""
     misc_feature    191..211
                     /label=BioBrick suffix
                     /note="universal suffix for all parts"
     primer_bind     complement(217..234)
                     /label=L4440
                     /note="L4440 vector, forward primer"
     rep_origin      complement(388..976)
                     /direction=LEFT
                     /label=ori
                     /note="high-copy-number ColE1/pMB1/pBR322/pUC origin of
                     replication"
     primer_bind     complement(468..487)
                     /label=pBR322ori-F
                     /note="pBR322 origin, forward primer"
     CDS             complement(1147..2007)
                     /codon_start=1
                     /gene="bla"
                     /product="beta-lactamase"
                     /label=AmpR
                     /note="confers resistance to ampicillin, carbenicillin, and
                     related antibiotics"
                     /translation="MSIQHFRVALIPFFAAFCLPVFAHPETLVKVKDAEDQLGARVGYI
                     ELDLNSGKILESFRPEERFPMMSTFKVLLCGAVLSRIDAGQEQLGRRIHYSQNDLVEYS
                     PVTEKHLTDGMTVRELCSAAITMSDNTAANLLLTTIGGPKELTAFLHNMGDHVTRLDRW
                     EPELNEAIPNDERDTTMPVAMATTLRKLLTGELLTLASRQQLIDWMEADKVAGPLLRSA
                     LPAGWFIADKSGAGERGSRGIIAALGPDGKPSRIVVIYTTGSQATMDERNRQIAEIGAS
                     LIKHW"
     primer_bind     1770..1789
                     /label=Amp-R
                     /note="Ampicillin resistance gene, reverse primer"
     promoter        complement(2008..2112)
                     /gene="bla"
                     /label=AmpR promoter
ORIGIN
        1 acattaacct ataaaaatag gcgtatcacg aggcagaatt tcagataaaa aaaatcctta
       61 gctttcgcta aggatgattt ctggaattcg cggccgcttc tagagactag tgggtctcag
      121 gaggcacctg tccgatcgga cagtattacg caagaaaatg gtttgttata gtcgaatatt
      181 actagagacc tactagtagc ggccgctgca ggcttcctcg ctcactgact cgctgcgctc
      241 ggtcgttcgg ctgcggcgag cggtatcagc tcactcaaag gcggtaatac ggttatccac
      301 agaatcaggg gataacgcag gaaagaacat gtgagcaaaa ggccagcaaa aggccaggaa
      361 ccgtaaaaag gccgcgttgc tggcgttttt ccacaggctc cgcccccctg acgagcatca
      421 caaaaatcga cgctcaagtc agaggtggcg aaacccgaca ggactataaa gataccaggc
      481 gtttccccct ggaagctccc tcgtgcgctc tcctgttccg accctgccgc ttaccggata
      541 cctgtccgcc tttctccctt cgggaagcgt ggcgctttct catagctcac gctgtaggta
      601 tctcagttcg gtgtaggtcg ttcgctccaa gctgggctgt gtgcacgaac cccccgttca
      661 gcccgaccgc tgcgccttat ccggtaacta tcgtcttgag tccaacccgg taagacacga
      721 cttatcgcca ctggcagcag ccactggtaa caggattagc agagcgaggt atgtaggcgg
      781 tgctacagag ttcttgaagt ggtggcctaa ctacggctac actagaagaa cagtatttgg
      841 tatctgcgct ctgctgaagc cagttacctt cggaaaaaga gttggtagct cttgatccgg
      901 caaacaaacc accgctggta gcggtggttt ttttgtttgc aagcagcaga ttacgcgcag
      961 aaaaaaagga tctcaagaag atcctttgat cttttctacg gggtctgacg ctcagtggaa
     1021 cgaaaactca cgttaaggga ttttggtcat gagattatca aaaaggatct tcacctagat
     1081 ccttttaaat taaaaatgaa gttttaaatc aatctaaagt atatatgagt aaacttggtc
     1141 tgacagttac caatgcttaa tcagtgaggc acctatctca gcgatctgtc tatttcgttc
     1201 atccatagtt gcctgactcc ccgtcgtgta gataactacg atacgggagg gcttaccatc
     1261 tggccccagt gctgcaatga taccgcgcga cccacgctca ccggctccag atttatcagc
     1321 aataaaccag ccagccggaa gggccgagcg cagaagtggt cctgcaactt tatccgcctc
     1381 catccagtct attaattgtt gccgggaagc tagagtaagt agttcgccag ttaatagttt
     1441 gcgcaacgtt gttgccattg ctacaggcat cgtggtgtca cgctcgtcgt ttggtatggc
     1501 ttcattcagc tccggttccc aacgatcaag gcgagttaca tgatccccca tgttgtgcaa
     1561 aaaagcggtt agctccttcg gtcctccgat cgttgtcaga agtaagttgg ccgcagtgtt
     1621 atcactcatg gttatggcag cactgcataa ttctcttact gtcatgccat ccgtaagatg
     1681 cttttctgtg actggtgagt actcaaccaa gtcattctga gaatagtgta tgcggcgacc
     1741 gagttgctct tgcccggcgt caatacggga taataccgcg ccacatagca gaactttaaa
     1801 agtgctcatc attggaaaac gttcttcggg gcgaaaactc tcaaggatct taccgctgtt
     1861 gagatccagt tcgatgtaac ccactcgtgc acccaactga tcttcagcat cttttacttt
     1921 caccagcgtt tctgggtgag caaaaacagg aaggcaaaat gccgcaaaaa agggaataag
     1981 ggcgacacgg aaatgttgaa tactcatact cttccttttt caatattatt gaagcattta
     2041 tcagggttat tgtctcatga gcggatacat atttgaatgt atttagaaaa ataaacaaat
     2101 aggggttccg cgcacatttc cccgaaaagt gccacctgac gtctaagaaa ccattattat
     2161 catg
//
