>Addgene plasmid #120947 | P37m | depositor partial sequence | sequence record 229948 | insert sequence
GGAGGCACCTGTCCGATCGGACAGTATTACGCAAGAAAATGGTTTGTTATAGTCGAATATTACT
